>Addgene plasmid #143370 | TFORF2408 | addgene full sequence | sequence record 400341 | Addgene NGS Result
TTAATGTAGTCTTATGCAATACTCTTGTAGTCTTGCAACATGGTAACGATGAGTTAGCAACATGCCTTAC
AAGGAGAGAAAAAGCACCGTGCATGCCGATTGGTGGAAGTAAGGTGGTACGATCGTGCCTTATTAGGAAG
GCAACAGACGGGTCTGACATGGATTGGACGAACCACTGAATTGCCGCATTGCAGAGATATTGTATTTAAG
TGCCTAGCTCGATACATAAACGGGTCTCTCTGGTTAGACCAGATCTGAGCCTGGGAGCTCTCTGGCTAAC
TAGGGAACCCACTGCTTAAGCCTCAATAAAGCTTGCCTTGAGTGCTTCAAGTAGTGTGTGCCCGTCTGTT
GTGTGACTCTGGTAACTAGAGATCCCTCAGACCCTTTTAGTCAGTGTGGAAAATCTCTAGCAGTGGCGCC
CGAACAGGGACTTGAAAGCGAAAGGGAAACCAGAGGAGCTCTCTCGACGCAGGACTCGGCTTGCTGAAGC
GCGCACGGCAAGAGGCGAGGGGCGGCGACTGGTGAGTACGCCAAAAATTTTGACTAGCGGAGGCTAGAAG
GAGAGAGATGGGTGCGAGAGCGTCAGTATTAAGCGGGGGAGAATTAGATCGCGATGGGAAAAAATTCGGT
TAAGGCCAGGGGGAAAGAAAAAATATAAATTAAAACATATAGTATGGGCAAGCAGGGAGCTAGAACGATT
CGCAGTTAATCCTGGCCTGTTAGAAACATCAGAAGGCTGTAGACAAATACTGGGACAGCTACAACCATCC
CTTCAGACAGGATCAGAAGAACTTAGATCATTATATAATACAGTAGCAACCCTCTATTGTGTGCATCAAA
GGATAGAGATAAAAGACACCAAGGAAGCTTTAGACAAGATAGAGGAAGAGCAAAACAAAAGTAAGACCAC
CGCACAGCAAGCGGCCGCTGATCTTCAGACCTGGAGGAGGAGATATGAGGGACAATTGGAGAAGTGAATT
ATATAAATATAAAGTAGTAAAAATTGAACCATTAGGAGTAGCACCCACCAAGGCAAAGAGAAGAGTGGTG
CAGAGAGAAAAAAGAGCAGTGGGAATAGGAGCTTTGTTCCTTGGGTTCTTGGGAGCAGCAGGAAGCACTA
TGGGCGCAGCGTCAATGACGCTGACGGTACAGGCCAGACAATTATTGTCTGGTATAGTGCAGCAGCAGAA
CAATTTGCTGAGGGCTATTGAGGCGCAACAGCATCTGTTGCAACTCACAGTCTGGGGCATCAAGCAGCTC
CAGGCAAGAATCCTGGCTGTGGAAAGATACCTAAAGGATCAACAGCTCCTGGGGATTTGGGGTTGCTCTG
GAAAACTCATTTGCACCACTGCTGTGCCTTGGAATGCTAGTTGGAGTAATAAATCTCTGGAACAGATTTG
GAATCACACGACCTGGATGGAGTGGGACAGAGAAATTAACAATTACACAAGCTTAATACACTCCTTAATT
GAAGAATCGCAAAACCAGCAAGAAAAGAATGAACAAGAATTATTGGAATTAGATAAATGGGCAAGTTTGT
GGAATTGGTTTAACATAACAAATTGGCTGTGGTATATAAAATTATTCATAATGATAGTAGGAGGCTTGGT
AGGTTTAAGAATAGTTTTTGCTGTACTTTCTATAGTGAATAGAGTTAGGCAGGGATATTCACCATTATCG
TTTCAGACCCACCTCCCAACCCCGAGGGGACCCATGCATTGCATCTCAATTAGTCAGCAACCAGGTGTGG
AAAGTCCCCAGGCTCCCCAGCAGGCAGAAGTATGCAAAGCATGCGTCTCAATTAGTCAGCAACCATAGTC
CCGCCCCTAACTCCGCCCATCCCGCCCCTAACTCCGCCCAGTTCCGCCCATTCTCCGCCCCATGGCTGAC
TAATTTTTTTTATTTATGCAGAGGCCGAGGCCGCCTCGGCCTCTGAGCTATTCCAGAAGTAGTGAGGAGG
CTTTTTTGGAGGCCTAGGCTTTTGCAAAAAGCTTTCTAGAGGTACCACCGGAGCTTACCATGACCGAGTA
CAAGCCCACGGTGCGCCTCGCCACCCGCGACGACGTCCCCAGGGCCGTACGCACCCTCGCCGCCGCGTTC
GCCGACTACCCCGCCACGCGCCACACCGTCGATCCGGACCGCCACATCGAGCGGGTCACCGAGCTGCAAG
AACTCTTCCTCACGCGCGTCGGGCTCGACATCGGCAAGGTGTGGGTCGCGGACGACGGCGCCGCCGTGGC
GGTCTGGACCACGCCGGAGAGCGTCGAAGCGGGGGCGGTGTTCGCCGAGATCGGCCCGCGCATGGCCGAG
TTGAGCGGTTCCCGGCTGGCCGCGCAGCAACAGATGGAAGGCCTCCTGGCGCCGCACCGGCCCAAGGAGC
CCGCGTGGTTCCTGGCCACCGTCGGCGTCTCGCCCGACCACCAGGGCAAGGGTCTGGGCAGCGCCGTCGT
GCTCCCCGGAGTGGAGGCGGCCGAGCGCGCCGGGGTGCCCGCCTTCCTGGAGACCTCCGCGCCCCGCAAC
CTCCCCTTCTACGAGCGGCTCGGCTTCACCGTCACCGCCGACGTCGAGGTGCCCGAAGGACCGCGCACCT
GGTGCATGACCCGCAAGCCCGGTGCCAGTTAACGAATTCTAGATCTTGAGACAAATGGCAGTATTCATCC
ACAATTTTAAAAGAAAAGGGGGGATTGGGGGGTACAGTGCAGGGGAAAGAATAGTAGACATAATAGCAAC
AGACATACAAACTAAAGAATTACAAAAACAAATTACAAAAATTCAAAATTTTCGGGTTTATTACAGGGAC
AGCAGAGATCCACTTTGGCGCCGGCTCGAGGCCTGCAGGTGCAAAGATGGATAAAGTTTTAAACAGAGAG
GAATCTTTGCAGCTAATGGACCTTCTAGGTCTTGAAAGGAGTGGGAATTGGCTCCGGTGCCCGTCAGTGG
GCAGAGCGCACATCGCCCACAGTCCCCGAGAAGTTGGGGGGAGGGGTCGGCAATTGAACCGGTGCCTAGA
GAAGGTGGCGCGGGGTAAACTGGGAAAGTGATGTCGTGTACTGGCTCCGCCTTTTTCCCGAGGGTGGGGG
AGAACCGTATATAAGTGCAGTAGTCGCCGTGAACGTTCTTTTTCGCAACGGGTTTGCCGCCAGAACACAG
GTAAGTGCCGTGTGTGGTTCCCGCGGGCCTGGCCTCTTTACGGGTTATGGCCCTTGCGTGCCTTGAATTA
CTTCCACCTGGCTGCAGTACGTGATTCTTGATCCCGAGCTTCGGGTTGGAAGTGGGTGGGAGAGTTCGAG
GCCTTGCGCTTAAGGAGCCCCTTCGCCTCGTGCTTGAGTTGAGGCCTGGCCTGGGCGCTGGGGCCGCCGC
GTGCGAATCTGGTGGCACCTTCGCGCCTGTCTCGCTGCTTTCGATAAGTCTCTAGCCATTTAAAATTTTT
GATGACCTGCTGCGACGCTTTTTTTCTGGCAAGATAGTCTTGTAAATGCGGGCCAAGATCTGCACACTGG
TATTTCGGTTTTTGGGGCCGCGGGCGGCGACGGGGCCCGTGCGTCCCAGCGCACATGTTCGGCGAGGCGG
GGCCTGCGAGCGCGGCCACCGAGAATCGGACGGGGGTAGTCTCAAGCTGGCCGGCCTGCTCTGGTGCCTG
GCCTCGCGCCGCCGTGTATCGCCCCGCCCTGGGCGGCAAGGCTGGCCCGGTCGGCACCAGTTGCGTGAGC
GGAAAGATGGCCGCTTCCCGGCCCTGCTGCAGGGAGCTCAAAATGGAGGACGCGGCGCTCGGGAGAGCGG
GCGGGTGAGTCACCCACACAAAGGAAAAGGGCCTTTCCGTCCTCAGCCGTCGCTTCATGTGACTCCACGG
AGTACCGGGCGCCGTCCAGGCACCTCGATTAGTTCTCGAGCTTTTGGAGTACGTCGTCTTTAGGTTGGGG
GGAGGGGTTTTATGCGATGGAGTTTCCCCACACTGAGTGGGTGGAGACTGAAGTTAGGCCAGCTTGGCAC
TTGATGTAATTCTCCTTGGAATTTGCCCTTTTTGAGTTTGGATCTTGGTTCATTCTCAAGCCTCAGACAG
TGGTTCAAAGTTTTTTTCTTCCATTTCAGGTGTCGTGAGGCTAGCACCGCCACCATGTCTTCGGCGCCCG
AGAAGCAGCAGCCACCGCACGGCGGCGGCGGCGGCGGCGGCGGGGGAGGCGGCGCGGCCATGGACCCCGC
GTCGTCCGGCCCGTCCAAGGCCAAGAAGACCAACGCCGGCATCCGGCGCCCGGAGAAGCCGCCCTATTCC
TACATCGCGCTCATCGTCATGGCCATCCAGAGTTCACCCACCAAGCGCCTGACGCTGAGCGAGATCTACC
AGTTCCTGCAGAGCCGCTTCCCCTTCTTCCGGGGCTCCTACCAGGGCTGGAAGAACTCCGTGCGCCACAA
CCTCTCGCTCAACGAGTGCTTCATCAAGCTACCCAAGGGCCTTGGGCGGCCCGGCAAGGGCCACTACTGG
ACCATCGACCCGGCCAGCGAGTTCATGTTCGAGGAGGGCTCCTTTCGGCGGCGGCCGCGCGGCTTCCGAA
GGAAATGCCAGGCGCTCAAGCCCATGTACAGCATGATGAACGGGCTCGGCTTCAACCACCTCCCGGACAC
CTACGGCTTCCAGGGCTCGGCCGGCGGCCTCTCGTGCCCGCCCAACAGCCTGGCGCTGGAGGGCGGCCTG
GGCATGATGAACGGCCACTTGCCGGGCAACGTGGACGGCATGGCCCTGCCCAGCCACTCGGTGCCCCACC
TGCCTTCCAACGGCGGCCACTCGTACATGGGCGGCTGCGGCGGCGCGGCGGCCGGCGAGTACCCGCACCA
CGACAGCTCGGTGCCCGCCTCCCCGCTGCTGCCCACCGGCGCCGGTGGGGTCATGGAGCCGCACGCCGTC
TACTCGGGCTCGGCGGCGGCCTGGCCGCCCTCGGCGTCCGCGGCGCTCAACAGCGGCGCCTCTTATATCA
AGCAGCAGCCCCTGTCCCCCTGTAACCCCGCGGCCAACCCCCTGTCCGGCAGCCTCTCCACGCACTCCCT
GGAGCAGCCGTATCTGCACCAGAACAGCCACAACGCCCCAGCCGAGCTGCAAGGCATCCCGCGGTATCAC
TCGCAGTCGCCCAGCATGTGTGACCGAAAGGAGTTTGTCTTCTCTTTCAACGCCATGGCGTCCTCTTCCA
TGCACTCGGCCGGCGGGGGCTCCTACTACCACCAGCAGGTCACCTACCAAGACATCAAGCCTTGCGTGAT
GTAGTAATGAACTAGTCCGTAACTTGAAAGTATTTCGATTTCTTGGCTTTATATATCTTGTGGAAAGGAC
GAGTGTAATGCAGATCTAATTTAGTGACGCGTTAAGTCGACAATCAACCTCTGGATTACAAAATTTGTGA
AAGATTGACTGGTATTCTTAACTATGTTGCTCCTTTTACGCTATGTGGATACGCTGCTTTAATGCCTTTG
TATCATGCTATTGCTTCCCGTATGGCTTTCATTTTCTCCTCCTTGTATAAATCCTGGTTGCTGTCTCTTT
ATGAGGAGTTGTGGCCCGTTGTCAGGCAACGTGGCGTGGTGTGCACTGTGTTTGCTGACGCAACCCCCAC
TGGTTGGGGCATTGCCACCACCTGTCAGCTCCTTTCCGGGACTTTCGCTTTCCCCCTCCCTATTGCCACG
GCGGAACTCATCGCCGCCTGCCTTGCCCGCTGCTGGACAGGGGCTCGGCTGTTGGGCACTGACAATTCCG
TGGTGTTGTCGGGGAAATCATCGTCCTTTCCTTGGCTGCTCGCCTGTGTTGCCACCTGGATTCTGCGCGG
GACGTCCTTCTGCTACGTCCCTTCGGCCCTCAATCCAGCGGACCTTCCTTCCCGCGGCCTGCTGCCGGCT
CTGCGGCCTCTTCCGCGTCTTCGCCTTCGCCCTCAGACGAGTCGGATCTCCCTTTGGGCCGCCTCCCCGC
GTCGACTTTAAGACCAATGACTTACAAGGCAGCTGTAGATCTTAGCCACTTTTTAAAAGAAAAGGGGGGA
CTGGAAGGGCTAATTCACTCCCAACGAAGACAAGATCTGCTTTTTGCTTGTACTGGGTCTCTCTGGTTAG
ACCAGATCTGAGCCTGGGAGCTCTCTGGCTAACTAGGGAACCCACTGCTTAAGCCTCAATAAAGCTTGCC
TTGAGTGCTTCAAGTAGTGTGTGCCCGTCTGTTGTGTGACTCTGGTAACTAGAGATCCCTCAGACCCTTT
TAGTCAGTGTGGAAAATCTCTAGCAGTACGTATAGTAGTTCATGTCATCTTATTATTCAGTATTTATAAC
TTGCAAAGAAATGAATATCAGAGAGTGAGAGGAACTTGTTTATTGCAGCTTATAATGGTTACAAATAAAG
CAATAGCATCACAAATTTCACAAATAAAGCATTTTTTTCACTGCATTCTAGTTGTGGTTTGTCCAAACTC
ATCAATGTATCTTATCATGTCTGGCTCTAGCTATCCCGCCCCTAACTCCGCCCATCCCGCCCCTAACTCC
GCCCAGTTCCGCCCATTCTCCGCCCCATGGCTGACTAATTTTTTTTATTTATGCAGAGGCCGAGGCCGCC
TCGGCCTCTGAGCTATTCCAGAAGTAGTGAGGAGGCTTTTTTGGAGGCCTAGGGACGTACCCAATTCGCC
CTATAGTGAGTCGTATTACGCGCGCTCACTGGCCGTCGTTTTACAACGTCGTGACTGGGAAAACCCTGGC
GTTACCCAACTTAATCGCCTTGCAGCACATCCCCCTTTCGCCAGCTGGCGTAATAGCGAAGAGGCCCGCA
CCGATCGCCCTTCCCAACAGTTGCGCAGCCTGAATGGCGAATGGG
[124 nt withheld, positions 6836-6959]
C
[91 nt withheld, positions 6961-7051]
A
[49 nt withheld, positions 7053-7101]
CCTTTGACGTTGGAGTCCACGTTCTTT
[37 nt withheld, positions 7129-7165]
ACCCTATCTCGGTCTATTCTTTTGATTTATAAGGGATTTTGCCGATTTCGGCCTATTGGTTAAAAAATGA
GCTGATTTAACAAAAATTTAACGCGAATTTTAACAAAATATTAACGCTTACAATTTAGGTGGCACTTTTC
GGGGAAATGTGCGCGGAACCCCTATTTGTTTATTTTTCTAAATACATTCAAATATGTATCCGCTCATGAG
ACAATAACCCTGATAAATGCTTCAATAATATTGAAAAAGGAAGAGTATGAGTATTCAACATTTCCGTGTC
GCCCTTATTCCCTTTTTTGCGGCATTTTGCCTTCCTGTTTTTGCTCACCCAGAAACGCTGGTGAAAGTAA
AAGATGCTGAAGATCAGTTGGGTGCACGAGTGGGTTACATCGAACTGGATCTCAACAGCGGTAAGATCCT
TGAGAGTTTTCGCCCCGAAGAACGTTTTCCAATGATGAGCACTTTTAAAGTTCTGCTATGTGGCGCGGTA
TTATCCCGTATTGACGCCGGGCAAGAGCAACTCGGTCGCCGCATACACTATTCTCAGAATGACTTGGTTG
AGTACTCACCAGTCACAGAAAAGCATCTTACGGATGGCATGACAGTAAGAGAATTATGCAGTGCTGCCAT
AACCATGAGTGATAACACTGCGGCCAACTTACTTCTGACAACGATCGGAGGACCGAAGGAGCTAACCGCT
TTTTTGCACAACATGGGGGATCATGTAACTCGCCTTGATCGTTGGGAACCGGAGCTGAATGAAGCCATAC
CAAACGACGAGCGTGACACCACGATGCCTGTAGCAATGGCAACAACGTTGCGCAAACTATTAACTGGCGA
ACTACTTACTCTAGCTTCCCGGCAACAATTAATAGACTGGATGGAGGCGGATAAAGTTGCAGGACCACTT
CTGCGCTCGGCCCTTCCGGCTGGCTGGTTTATTGCTGATAAATCTGGAGCCGGTGAGCGTGGGTCTCGCG
GTATCATTGCAGCACTGGGGCCAGATGGTAAGCCCTCCCGTATCGTAGTTATCTACACGACGGGGAGTCA
GGCAACTATGGATGAACGAAATAGACAGATCGCTGAGATAGGTGCCTCACTGATTAAGCATTGGTAACTG
TCAGACCAAGTTTACTCATATATACTTTAGATTGATTTAAAACTTCATTTTTAATTTAAAAGGATCTAGG
TGAAGATCCTTTTTGATAATCTCATGACCAAAATCCCTTAACGTGAGTTTTCGTTCCACTGAGCGTCAGA
CCCCGTAGAAAAGATCAAAGGATCTTCTTGAGATCCTTTTTTTCTGCGCGTAATCTGCTGCTTGCAAACA
AAAAAACCACCGCTACCAGCGGTGGTTTGTTTGCCGGATCAAGAGCTACCAACTCTTTTTCCGAAGGTAA
CTGGCTTCAGCAGAGCGCAGATACCAAATACTGTTCTTCTAGTGTAGCCGTAGTTAGGCCACCACTTCAA
GAACTCTGTAGCACCGCCTACATACCTCGCTCTGCTAATCCTGTTACCAGTGGCTGCTGCCAGTGGCGAT
AAGTCGTGTCTTACCGGGTTGGACTCAAGACGATAGTTACCGGATAAGGCGCAGCGGTCGGGCTGAACGG
GGGGTTCGTGCACACAGCCCAGCTTGGAGCGAACGACCTACACCGAACTGAGATACCTACAGCGTGAGCT
ATGAGAAAGCGCCACGCTTCCCGAAGGGAGAAAGGCGGACAGGTATCCGGTAAGCGGCAGGGTCGGAACA
GGAGAGCGCACGAGGGAGCTTCCAGGGGGAAACGCCTGGTATCTTTATAGTCCTGTCGGGTTTCGCCACC
TCTGACTTGAGCGTCGATTTTTGTGATGCTCGTCAGGGGGGCGGAGCCTATGGAAAAACGCCAGCAACGC
GGCCTTTTTACGGTTCCTGGCCTTTTGCTGGCCTTTTGCTCACATGTTCTTTCCTGCGTTATCCCCTGAT
TCTGTGGATAACCGTATTACCGCCTTTGAGTGAGCTGATACCGCTCGCCGCAGCCGAACGACCGAGCGCA
GCGAGTCAGTGAGCGAGGAAGCGGAAGAGCGCCCAATACGCAAACCGCCTCTCCCCGCGCGTTGGCCGAT
TCATTAATGCAGCTGGCACGACAGGTTTCCCGACTGGAAAGCGGGCAGTGAGCGCAACGCAATTAATGTG
AGTTAGCTCACTCATTAGGCACCCCAGGCTTTACACTTTATGCTTCCGGCTCGTATGTTGTGTGGAATTG
TGAGCGGATAACAATTTCACACAGGAAACAGCTATGACCATGATTACGCCAAGCGCGCAATTAACCCTCA
CTAAAGGGAACAAAAGCTGGAGCTGCAAGC
Features (pLannotate 1.2.2; 31 found; start..end, strand, type, name):
      5..231     +  promoter       RSV promoter: Rous sarcoma virus enhancer/promoter
    232..412     +  LTR            5' LTR (truncated): truncated 5' long terminal repeat (LTR) from HIV-1
    459..584     +  misc_feature   HIV-1 Ψ: packaging signal of human immunodeficiency virus type 1
    568..931     +  CDS            HIV-1 gag (fragment): gag protein from human immunodeficiency virus 1; gag
   1077..1310    +  misc_feature   RRE: The Rev response element (RRE) of HIV-1 allows for Rev-dependent mRNA export from the nucleus to the cytoplasm.
   1687..1713    +  CDS            Rev (fragment): human immunodeficiency virus 1 (HIV-1) Rev protein; rev; enhances nuclear export of unspliced and incompletely spliced viral mRNAs
   1720..1743    +  promoter       SV40 promoter (fragment): SV40 early promoter
   1744..1815    +  promoter       SV40 promoter (fragment): SV40 enhancer and early promoter
   1839..1974    +  rep_origin     SV40 ori: SV40 origin of replication
   2020..2616    +  CDS            PuroR (fragment): puromycin N-acetyltransferase; pac from Streptomyces; confers resistance to puromycin
   2665..2782    +  misc_feature   cPPT/CTS: central polypurine tract and central termination sequence of HIV-1
   2847..2913    +  CDS            small t antigen (fragment): SV40 (simian virus 40) small t antigen
   2920..4098    +  promoter       EF-1α promoter: strong constitutive promoter for human elongation factor EF-1α
   4115..5251    +  CDS            FOXF1: FOXF1_HUMAN - Also known as FKHL5, FREAC1. Experimental evidence at transcript level: Swiss-Prot protein existence level 2. Probable transcription activator for a number of lung- specific genes. From Homo sapiens (Human).
   5267..5320    +  promoter       U6 promoter (fragment): RNA polymerase III promoter for human U6 snRNA
   5362..5950    +  misc_feature   WPRE: woodchuck hepatitis virus posttranscriptional regulatory element
   6001..6020    +  misc_feature   cPPT/CTS (fragment): central polypurine tract and central termination sequence of HIV-1
   6022..6255    +  LTR            3' LTR (ΔU3): self-inactivating 3' long terminal repeat (LTR) from HIV-1
   6333..6454    +  polyA_signal   SV40 poly(A) signal: SV40 polyadenylation signal
   6494..6629    +  rep_origin     SV40 ori: SV40 origin of replication
   6650..6668    -  promoter       T7 promoter: promoter for bacteriophage T7 RNA polymerase
   6676..6831    +  CDS            lacZα (fragment): LacZα fragment of β-galactosidase; lacZ fragment
   6836..7264    +  rep_origin     f1 ori (sequence partly withheld): f1 bacteriophage origin of replication; arrow indicates direction of (+) strand synthesis
   7317..7421    +  promoter       AmpR promoter: bla
   7422..8282    +  CDS            AmpR: β-lactamase; bla; confers resistance to ampicillin, carbenicillin, and related antibiotics
   8453..9041    +  rep_origin     ori: high-copy-number ColE1/pMB1/pBR322/pUC origin of replication
   9224..9316    +  CDS            lacI (fragment): lac repressor; lacI; The lac repressor binds to the lac operator to inhibit transcription in E. coli. This inhibition can be relieved by adding lactose or isopropyl-β-D-thiogalactopyranoside (IPTG).
   9329..9350    +  protein_bind   CAP binding site: CAP binding activates transcription in the presence of cAMP. E. coli catabolite activator protein
   9365..9395    +  promoter       lac promoter: promoter for the E. coli lac operon
   9403..9419    +  protein_bind   lac operator: The lac repressor binds to the lac operator to inhibit transcription in E. coli. This inhibition can be relieved by adding lactose or isopropyl-β-D-thiogalactopyranoside (IPTG). lac repressor encoded by lacI
   9464..9482    +  promoter       T3 promoter: promoter for bacteriophage T3 RNA polymerase
