[The description below was written by a language model from this plasmid's Addgene catalogue record and pLannotate feature annotations shown in this document.]
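Description:
TFORF2408 is a lentiviral mammalian expression plasmid built on the pLX_TRC317 backbone and carrying the human FOXF1 open reading frame, one member of a barcoded transcription factor ORF collection. It is propagated in E. coli through a high-copy ColE1/pUC-type origin with ampicillin selection (AmpR under its own bla promoter). It also retains an f1 origin plus remnants of a cloning vector, including lac promoter/operator elements, a lacZα fragment and T3/T7 promoters. The depositor notes that the plasmid can recombine, as is common for LTR-containing vectors, and that the ORF portion was made by gene synthesis.

The viral cassette follows a third-generation, self-inactivating design. An RSV promoter fused to a truncated HIV-1 5' LTR drives genomic RNA production in packaging cells, followed by the Ψ packaging signal with a partial gag sequence, the RRE for Rev-dependent nuclear export, a cPPT/CTS, and a ΔU3 3' LTR backed by an SV40 poly(A) signal. Within the provirus, an SV40 early promoter/origin region drives puromycin N-acetyltransferase for selecting transduced cells. A separate EF-1α promoter drives constitutive expression of FOXF1, a forkhead-family protein annotated as a probable activator of lung-specific genes. A WPRE downstream of the ORF enhances transcript stability and expression.

According to the record, each construct in the collection carries a unique 24-bp barcode for identifying the transcription factor in pooled overexpression screens, such as those probing directed differentiation. The barcode itself is not annotated in the feature table; the short U6 promoter fragment detected between the ORF and the WPRE is probably just a partial sequence match, not a functional Pol III promoter.
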