Addgene plasmid #143370: TFORF2408
Purpose: Lentiviral vector for overexpressing transcription factor ORFs with unique 24-bp barcodes. Barcodes facilitate identification of transcription factors in pooled screens.
Depositing lab: Feng Zhang. Depositing organization: Broad Institute. Publication: A transcription factor atlas of directed differentiation. Joung J, Ma S, Tay T, Geiger-Schuller KR, Kirchgatterer PC, Verdine VK, Guo B, Arias-Garcia MA, Allen WE, Singh A, Kuksenko O, Abudayyeh OO, Gootenberg JS, Fu Z, Macrae RK, Buenrostro JD, Regev A, Zhang F. Cell. 2023 Jan 5;186(1):209-229.e26. doi: 10.1016/j.cell.2022.11.026. PubMed 36608654.
Backbone
  Vector backbone: pLX_TRC317
  Backbone manufacturer: Broad Institute Genetic Perturbation Platform
  Backbone size w/o insert (bp): 8264
  Vector type: Mammalian Expression, Lentiviral
  Selectable markers: Puromycin
Growth in bacteria
  Bacterial resistance: Ampicillin, 100 μg/mL
  Growth temperature: 37°C
  Growth strain: NEB Stable
  Copy number: High Copy
Gene/Insert
  Gene/Insert name: FOXF1
  Species: H. sapiens (human)
  Insert size (bp): 1241
  Entrez Gene: FOXF1 (a.k.a. FKHL5, ACDMPV, FREAC1, MGC105125)
  Promoter: EF1a
  Cloning method: Unknown
  Sequencing primers: 5′ GGGTGGAGACTGAAGTTAGGCCAG; 3′ CACATAGCGTAAAAGGAGCAACATAG
Terms and licenses: Academic/Nonprofit Terms; Industry Terms: Not Available to Industry
Depositor comments: NM_001451,ENST00000262426 . The transcription factor ORF portion of this plasmid was synthesized by Genewiz. Please test multiple small colonies in case of plasmid recombination. To make this collection available in a timely manner, a portion of this collection was not fully sequenced by Addgene. If an Addgene verified full plasmid sequence is not available, please contact us prior to placing an order to request the full sequence.
How to cite: TFORF2408 was a gift from Feng Zhang (Addgene plasmid # 143370 ; http://n2t.net/addgene:143370 ; RRID:Addgene_143370)
