>Addgene plasmid #143370 | TFORF2408 | depositor partial sequence | sequence record 282248 | Insert
ACCGCCACCATGTCTTCGGCGCCCGAGAAGCAGCAGCCACCGCACGGCGGCGGCGGCGGCGGCGGCGGGG
GAGGCGGCGCGGCCATGGACCCCGCGTCGTCCGGCCCGTCCAAGGCCAAGAAGACCAACGCCGGCATCCG
GCGCCCGGAGAAGCCGCCCTATTCCTACATCGCGCTCATCGTCATGGCCATCCAGAGTTCACCCACCAAG
CGCCTGACGCTGAGCGAGATCTACCAGTTCCTGCAGAGCCGCTTCCCCTTCTTCCGGGGCTCCTACCAGG
GCTGGAAGAACTCCGTGCGCCACAACCTCTCGCTCAACGAGTGCTTCATCAAGCTACCCAAGGGCCTTGG
GCGGCCCGGCAAGGGCCACTACTGGACCATCGACCCGGCCAGCGAGTTCATGTTCGAGGAGGGCTCCTTT
CGGCGGCGGCCGCGCGGCTTCCGAAGGAAATGCCAGGCGCTCAAGCCCATGTACAGCATGATGAACGGGC
TCGGCTTCAACCACCTCCCGGACACCTACGGCTTCCAGGGCTCGGCCGGCGGCCTCTCGTGCCCGCCCAA
CAGCCTGGCGCTGGAGGGCGGCCTGGGCATGATGAACGGCCACTTGCCGGGCAACGTGGACGGCATGGCC
CTGCCCAGCCACTCGGTGCCCCACCTGCCTTCCAACGGCGGCCACTCGTACATGGGCGGCTGCGGCGGCG
CGGCGGCCGGCGAGTACCCGCACCACGACAGCTCGGTGCCCGCCTCCCCGCTGCTGCCCACCGGCGCCGG
TGGGGTCATGGAGCCGCACGCCGTCTACTCGGGCTCGGCGGCGGCCTGGCCGCCCTCGGCGTCCGCGGCG
CTCAACAGCGGCGCCTCTTATATCAAGCAGCAGCCCCTGTCCCCCTGTAACCCCGCGGCCAACCCCCTGT
CCGGCAGCCTCTCCACGCACTCCCTGGAGCAGCCGTATCTGCACCAGAACAGCCACAACGCCCCAGCCGA
GCTGCAAGGCATCCCGCGGTATCACTCGCAGTCGCCCAGCATGTGTGACCGAAAGGAGTTTGTCTTCTCT
TTCAACGCCATGGCGTCCTCTTCCATGCACTCGGCCGGCGGGGGCTCCTACTACCACCAGCAGGTCACCT
ACCAAGACATCAAGCCTTGCGTGATGTAGTAATGAACTAGTCCGTAACTTGAAAGTATTTCGATTTCTTG
GCTTTATATATCTTGTGGAAAGGACGAGTGTAATGCAGATCTAATTTAGTG
