>Addgene plasmid #143370 | TFORF2408 | depositor partial sequence | sequence record 282249 | Barcode
GTGTAATGCAGATCTAATTTAGTG
